>Addgene plasmid #208281 | Fus-BcLOV-mCh-EGFR | addgene full sequence | sequence record 415153 | Addgene NGS Result
TTTCGCCACCTCTGACTTGAGCGTCGATTTTTGTGATGCTCGTCAGGGGGGCGGAGCCTATGGAAAAACG
CCAGCAACGCGGCCTTTTTACGGTTCCTGGCCTTTTGCTGGCCTTTTGCTCACATGTTCTTTCCTGCGTT
ATCCCCTGATTCTGTGGATAACCGTATTACCGCCTTTGAGTGAGCTGATACCGCTCGCCGCAGCCGAACG
ACCGAGCGCAGCGAGTCAGTGAGCGAGGAAGCGGAAGAGCGCCCAATACGCAAACCGCCTCTCCCCGCGC
GTTGGCCGATTCATTAATGCAGCTGTGGAATGTGTGTCAGTTAGGGTGTGGAAAGTCCCCAGGCTCCCCA
GCAGGCAGAAGTATGCAAAGCATGCATCTCAATTAGTCAGCAACCAGGTGTGGAAAGTCCCCAGGCTCCC
CAGCAGGCAGAAGTATGCAAAGCATGCATCTCAATTAGTCAGCAACCATAGTCCCGCCCCTAACTCCGCC
CATCCCGCCCCTAACTCCGCCCAGTTCCGCCCATTCTCCGCCCCATGGCTGACTAATTTTTTTTATTTAT
GCAGAGGCCGAGGCCGCCTCGGCCTCTGAGCTATTCCAGAAGTAGTGAGGAGGCTTTTTTGGAGGCCTAG
GCTTTTGCAAAAAGCTTGGACACAAGACAGGCTTGCGAGATATGTTTGAGAATACCACTTTATCCCGCGT
CAGGGAGAGGCAGTGCGTAAAAAGACGCGGACTCATGTGAAATACTGGTTTTTAGTGCGCCAGATCTCTA
TAATCTCGCGCAACCTATTTTCCCCTCGAACACTTTTTAAGCCGTAGATAAACAGGCTGGGACACTTCAC
ATGAGCGAAAAATACATCGTCACCTGGGACATGTTGCAGATCCATGCACGTAAACTCGCAAGCCGACTGA
TGCCTTCTGAACAATGGAAAGGCATTATTGCCGTAAGCCGTGGCGGTCTGTACCGGGTGCGTTACTGGCG
CGTGAACTGGGTATTCGTCATGTCGATACCGTTTGTATTTCCAGCTACGATCACGACAACCAGCGCGAGC
TTAAAGTGCTGAAACGCGCAGAAGGCGATGGCGAAGGCTTCATCGTTATTGATGACCTGGTGGATACCGG
TGGTACTGCGGTTGCGATTCGTGAAATGTATCCAAAAGCGCACTTTGTCACCATCTTCGCAAAACCGGCT
GGTCGTCCGCTGGTTGATGACTATGTTGTTGATATCCCGCAAGATACCTGGATTGAACAGCCGTGGGATA
TGGGCGTCGTATTCGTCCCGCCAATCTCCGGTCGCTAATCTTTTCAACGCCTGGCACTGCCGGGCGTTGT
TCTTTTTAACTTCAGGCGGGTTACAATAGTTTCCAGTAAGTATTCTGGAGGCTGCATCCATGACACAGGC
AAACCTGAGCGAAACCCTGTTCAAACCCCGCTTTAAACATCCTGAAACCTCGACGCTAGTCCGCCGCTTT
AATCACGGCGCACAACCGCCTGTGCAGTCGGCCCTTGATGGTAAAACCATCCCTCACTGGTATCGCATGA
TTAACCGTCTGATGTGGATCTGGCGCGGCATTGACCCACGCGAAATCCTCGACGTCCAGGCACGTATTGT
GATGAGCGATGCCGAACGTACCGACGATGATTTATACGATACGGTGATTGGCTACCGTGGCGGCAACTGG
ATTTATGAGTGGGCCCCGGATCTTTGTGAAGGAACCTTACTTCTGTGGTGTGACATAATTGGACAAACTA
CCTACAGAGATTTAAAGCTCTAAGGTAAATATAAAATTTTTAAGTGTATAATGTGTTAAACTACTGATTC
TAATTGTTTGTGTATTTTAGATTCCAACCTATGGAACTGATGAATGGGAGCAGTGGTGGAATGCCTTTAA
TGAGGAAAACCTGTTTTGCTCAGAAGAAATGCCATCTAGTGATGATGAGGCTACTGCTGACTCTCAACAT
TCTACTCCTCCAAAAAAGAAGAGAAAGGTAGAAGACCCCAAGGACTTTCCTTCAGAATTGCTAAGTTTTT
TGAGTCATGCTGTGTTTAGTAATAGAACTCTTGCTTGCTTTGCTATTTACACCACAAAGGAAAAAGCTGC
ACTGCTATACAAGAAAATTATGGAAAAATATTCTGTAACCTTTATAAGTAGGCATAACAGTTATAATCAT
AACATACTGTTTTTTCTTACTCCACACAGGCATAGAGTGTCTGCTATTAATAACTATGCTCAAAAATTGT
GTACCTTTAGCTTTTTAATTTGTAAAGGGGTTAATAAGGAATATTTGATGTATAGTGCCTTGACTAGAGA
TCATAATCAGCCATACCACATTTGTAGAGGTTTTACTTGCTTTAAAAAACCTCCCACACCTCCCCCTGAA
CCTGAAACATAAAATGAATGCAATTGTTGTTGTTAACTTGTTTATTGCAGCTTATAATGGTTACAAATAA
AGCAATAGCATCACAAATTTCACAAATAAAGCATTTTTTTCACTGCATTCTAGTTGTGGTTTGTCCAAAC
TCATCAATGTATCTTATCATGTCTGGATCAACTGGATAACTCAAGCTAACCAAAATCATCCCAAACTTCC
CACCCCATACCCTATTACCACTGCCAATTACCTGTGGTTTCATTTACTCTAAACCTGTGATTCCTCTGAA
TTATTTTCATTTTAAAGAAATTGTATTTGTTAAATATGTACTACAAACTTAGTAGTTGGAAGGGCTAATT
CACTCCCAAAGAAGACAAGATATCCTTGATCTGTGGATCTACCACACACAAGGCTACTTCCCTGATTAGC
AGAACTACACACCAGGGCCAGGGGTCAGATATCCACTGACCTTTGGATGGTGCTACAAGCTAGTACCAGT
TGAGCCAGATAAGGTAGAAGAGGCCAATAAAGGAGAGAACACCAGCTTGTTACACCCTGTGAGCCTGCAT
GGGATGGATGACCCGGAGAGAGAAGTGTTAGAGTGGAGGTTTGACAGCCGCCTAGCATTTCATCACGTGG
CCCGAGAGCTGCATCCGGAGTACTTCAAGAACTGCTGATATCGAGCTTGCTACAAGGGACTTTCCGCTGG
GGACTTTCCAGGGAGGCGTGGCCTGGGCGGGACTGGGGAGTGGCGAGCCCTCAGATCCTGCATATAAGCA
GCTGCTTTTTGCCTGTACTGGGTCTCTCTGGTTAGACCAGATCTGAGCCTGGGAGCTCTCTGGCTAACTA
GGGAACCCACTGCTTAAGCCTCAATAAAGCTTGCCTTGAGTGCTTCAAGTAGTGTGTGCCCGTCTGTTGT
GTGACTCTGGTAACTAGAGATCCCTCAGACCCTTTTAGTCAGTGTGGAAAATCTCTAGCAGTGGCGCCCG
AACAGGGACTTGAAAGCGAAAGGGAAACCAGAGGAGCTCTCTCGACGCAGGACTCGGCTTGCTGAAGCGC
GCACGGCAAGAGGCGAGGGGCGGCGACTGGTGAGTACGCCAAAAATTTTGACTAGCGGAGGCTAGAAGGA
GAGAGATGGGTGCGAGAGCGTCAGTATTAAGCGGGGGAGAATTAGATCGCGATGGGAAAAAATTCGGTTA
AGGCCAGGGGGAAAGAAAAAATATAAATTAAAACATATAGTATGGGCAAGCAGGGAGCTAGAACGATTCG
CAGTTAATCCTGGCCTGTTAGAAACATCAGAAGGCTGTAGACAAATACTGGGACAGCTACAACCATCCCT
TCAGACAGGATCAGAAGAACTTAGATCATTATATAATACAGTAGCAACCCTCTATTGTGTGCATCAAAGG
ATAGAGATAAAAGACACCAAGGAAGCTTTAGACAAGATAGAGGAAGAGCAAAACAAAAGTAAGACCACCG
CACAGCAAGCGGCCGGCCGCTGATCTTCAGACCTGGAGGAGGAGATATGAGGGACAATTGGAGAAGTGAA
TTATATAAATATAAAGTAGTAAAAATTGAACCATTAGGAGTAGCACCCACCAAGGCAAAGAGAAGAGTGG
TGCAGAGAGAAAAAAGAGCAGTGGGAATAGGAGCTTTGTTCCTTGGGTTCTTGGGAGCAGCAGGAAGCAC
TATGGGCGCAGCGTCAATGACGCTGACGGTACAGGCCAGACAATTATTGTCTGGTATAGTGCAGCAGCAG
AACAATTTGCTGAGGGCTATTGAGGCGCAACAGCATCTGTTGCAACTCACAGTCTGGGGCATCAAGCAGC
TCCAGGCAAGAATCCTGGCTGTGGAAAGATACCTAAAGGATCAACAGCTCCTGGGGATTTGGGGTTGCTC
TGGAAAACTCATTTGCACCACTGCTGTGCCTTGGAATGCTAGTTGGAGTAATAAATCTCTGGAACAGATT
TGGAATCACACGACCTGGATGGAGTGGGACAGAGAAATTAACAATTACACAAGCTTAATACACTCCTTAA
TTGAAGAATCGCAAAACCAGCAAGAAAAGAATGAACAAGAATTATTGGAATTAGATAAATGGGCAAGTTT
GTGGAATTGGTTTAACATAACAAATTGGCTGTGGTATATAAAATTATTCATAATGATAGTAGGAGGCTTG
GTAGGTTTAAGAATAGTTTTTGCTGTACTTTCTATAGTGAATAGAGTTAGGCAGGGATATTCACCATTAT
CGTTTCAGACCCACCTCCCAACCCCGAGGGGACCCGACAGGCCCGAAGGAATAGAAGAAGAAGGTGGAGA
GAGAGACAGAGACAGATCCATTCGATTAGTGAACGGATCTCGACGGTATCGCCAAATGGCAGTATTCATC
CACAATTTTAAAAGAAAAGGGGGGATTGGGGGGTACAGTGCAGGGGAAAGAATAGTAGACATAATAGCAA
CAGACATACAAACTAAAGAATTACAAAAACAAATTACAAAAATTCAAAATTTTCGGGTTTATTACAGGGA
CAGCAGAGATCCAGTTTGGATCGATAAGCTTGATATCGAATTCAGCCCATATATGGAGTTCCGCGTTACA
TAACTTACGGTAAATGGCCCGCCTGGCTGACCGCCCAACGACCCCCGCCCATTGACGTCAATAATGACGT
ATGTTCCCATAGTAACGCCAATAGGGACTTTCCATTGACGTCAATGGGTGGAGTATTTACGGTAAACTGC
CCACTTGGCAGTACATCAAGTGTATCATATGCCAAGTACGCCCCCTATTGACGTCAATGACGGTAAATGG
CCCGCCTGGCATTATGCCCAGTACATGACCTTATGGGACTTTCCTACTTGGCAGTACATCTACGTATTAG
TCATCGCTATTACCATGGTGATGCGGTTTTGGCAGTACATCAATGGGCGTGGATAGCGGTTTGACTCACG
GGGATTTCCAAGTCTCCACCCCATTGACGTCAATGGGAGTTTGTTTTGGCACCAAAATCAACGGGACTTT
CCAAAATGTCGTAACAACTCCGCCCCATTGACGCAAATGGGCGGTAGGCGTGTACGGTGGGAGGTCTATA
TAAGCAGAGCTGGTTTAGTGAACCGTCAGATCCGCTAGCGCTACGCGTGCCACCATGGCCTCAAACGATT
ATACCCAACAAGCAACCCAAAGCTATGGGGCCTACCCCACCCAGCCCGGGCAGGGCTATTCCCAGCAGAG
CAGTCAGCCCTACGGACAGCAGAGTTACAGTGGTTATAGCCAGTCCACGGACACTTCAGGCTATGGCCAG
AGCAGCTATTCTTCTTATGGCCAGAGCCAGAACACAGGCTATGGAACTCAGTCAACTCCCCAGGGATATG
GCTCGACTGGCGGCTATGGCAGTAGCCAGAGCTCCCAATCGTCTTACGGGCAGCAGTCCTCCTATCCTGG
CTATGGCCAGCAGCCAGCTCCCAGCAGCACCTCGGGAAGTTACGGTAGCAGTTCTCAGAGCAGCAGCTAT
GGGCAGCCCCAGAGTGGGAGCTACAGCCAGCAGCCTAGCTATGGTGGACAGCAGCAAAGCTATGGACAGC
AGCAAAGCTATAATCCCCCTCAGGGCTATGGACAGCAGAACCAGTACAACAGCGGTAGCGGCAGCGGTAG
CATGGCCACAGACGCAATCGACCATTACTACCAGAACAGAGACGGCCCCCCTTCCAGGAGCTTTAGCGAC
GAATACGACTCATACAATAAGACAGCCCCTCTGCCACCTCTGAGCGCCTGCCCAGAGCGCGCCCAGACCC
CTAACAGCAAGAGAATCCCCATCACACCCAATTCCGCCAAGAGCACCTCCGAGTCTCCTCGGAGAATCAC
ATTCTCTCGCGACGCAGGCAGCTCCACCAAGGGCAGCACCCAGACAAGCCCATCCAACCAGGGCTCCGTG
TCTAGCCGGAATGGCTCTAACGGAAATGGCCTGGGCCTGTCCTCTGCCGGCAACTTCGCCGATTTCTTTA
GCTCCGAGGTGTTTTATATCGTGCTGCACAATCCCACCACAGCCCACAGATTCCTGAAGTTTTGCCAGAG
CAGGGCCTGTTCCGAGAACCTGGAGTTTCTGCAGAAGATCGACGAGTACAATAGGCTGATCGATGAGGCC
ACACGCCTGCTGTCTACCATCTACAGCACATACGTGAGCAGCGAGGCCCCTAAGCAGATCAACATCTCTA
ATAGCCACGCCAGGCGCCTGAGCCACGACATCAAGGGAGCAACCCACAACGTGCTGCCCGGCCTGGAGGA
TATCTTCAATGGCTCCCAGGAGCAGATCGAGAAGCTGCTGGCCTCTGACCTGTATCCTAGATTTGTGAAG
CACCAGGTGACCGCATCCGCCACAATGGCCCTGGCAAACGACAAGGAGAGGTACCCAGGCCTGGGCGATT
GCTTCTGTCTGACAGACCCACGGAGAGCCGATAATCCCATCGTGTTCGCAAGCGACGGATTCGTGAGCGT
GACCGGCTATTCCCGCTCTGATATCATCCCAAGGAACTGCCGCTTCCTGCAGGGCAGCTTTACCGACCGG
CAGGCCACAAAGAGGCTGCGCACCTCCATCGAGAATCGCGAGGAGACAGTGGAGCTGCTGCTGAACTATC
GGAAGAATGGCGATCCCTTTTGGAACCTGCTGTACGTGTCCCCTCTGCTGGACGGCAATGGCGATGTGAG
ATTCTTTCTGGGCGGCCAGATCAACTGTTCTACCACAATCCACAGCCGGACCGACGTGCTGAGAATCCTG
AGCCTGAACGACGAGGATACAGGCTCCTTCATCGAGGGCTCTAATAAGACCCCCAGCGTGCGGTCCAAGG
AGTCTAACAATGCCTCCAACTATGGCAAGACATCCTTCTTTAAGTCTTTTAAGAAGTACAAGGCCAATAC
CGTGGAGATCAGAGACGAGGCCGGCATGGAGGGCGAGCTGATCGATAGGATCGGCAAGCTGCAGTTCAAG
ACACAGGTGGAGGAGTTTTACACCGCCTATTCTAAGTACCTGGTGCTGAGCTATCAGCCACAGTCCCAGA
ACCTGATCGTGAAGTACTTCAGCCCCGGCATCGTGGATATGCTGAACCTGAATATGCCTAATGGCCTGGT
GGCCCCAATCGTGGACAAGGATATCTTCAAGGTGCTGACAGAGCACTCCCCTTCCTCTGTGCCACGGACC
TTTAAGAACGTGGTGAGGGAAGGCATCAAAGCAGGCAGGGCCGTGTCTGTGGAGACAGGCCTGCTGACAG
GCATCGAGGAGATCAAGAAGTCTCAGAACATCTTCAGCGGCACCACAGCCAATCGGGAGAGAGGCTGGAA
GAAGGCCGAGGAGAAGTACGTGTGCCACTTTACCCCCTGTAAGGATGAGATGGGCAGGGTCGGCTGGGTG
GTGCTGACTGTCGCTCCTAAACTGGAAAGATTTGAATTCGGTGGTGGATCAGGTGGAGGATCTATGGTGA
GCAAGGGCGAGGAGGATAACATGGCCATCATCAAGGAGTTCATGCGCTTCAAGGTGCACATGGAGGGCTC
CGTGAACGGCCACGAGTTCGAGATCGAGGGCGAGGGCGAGGGCCGCCCCTACGAGGGCACCCAGACCGCC
AAGCTGAAGGTGACCAAGGGTGGCCCCCTGCCCTTCGCCTGGGACATCCTGTCCCCTCAGTTCATGTACG
GCTCCAAGGCCTACGTGAAGCACCCCGCCGACATCCCCGACTACTTGAAGCTGTCCTTCCCCGAGGGCTT
CAAGTGGGAGCGCGTGATGAACTTCGAGGACGGCGGCGTGGTGACCGTGACCCAGGACTCCTCCCTGCAG
GACGGCGAGTTCATCTACAAGGTGAAGCTGCGCGGCACCAACTTCCCCTCCGACGGCCCCGTAATGCAGA
AGAAGACCATGGGCTGGGAGGCCTCCTCCGAGCGGATGTACCCCGAGGACGGCGCCCTGAAGGGCGAGAT
CAAGCAGAGGCTGAAGCTGAAGGACGGCGGCCACTACGACGCTGAGGTCAAGACCACCTACAAGGCCAAG
AAGCCCGTGCAGCTGCCCGGCGCCTACAACGTCAACATCAAGTTGGACATCACCTCCCACAACGAGGACT
ACACCATCGTGGAACAGTACGAACGCGCCGAGGGCCGCCACTCCACCGGCGGCATGGACGAGCTGTACAA
GGGCTCTTCCGGGACAGGCTCCTCCGGCACTAGTCGAAGGCGCCACATCGTTCGGAAGCGCACGCTGCGG
AGGCTGCTGCAGGAGAGGGAGCTTGTGGAGCCTCTTACACCCAGT
[981 nt withheld, positions 8656-9636]
TTCTTCAGCAGCCCCTCCACGTCACGGACTCCCCTCCTGAGCTCTCTGAGTGCAACCAGCAACAATTCCA
CCGTGGCTTGCATTGATAGAAATGGGCTGCAAAGCTGTCCCATCAAGGAAGACAGCTTCTTGCAGCGATA
CAGCTCAGACCCCACAGGCGCCTTGACTGAGGACAGCATAGACGACACCTTCCTCCCAGTGCCTGAATAC
ATAAACCAGTCCGTTCCCAAAAGGCCCGCTGGCTCTGTGCAGAATCCTGTCTATCACAATCAGCCTCTGA
ACCCCGCGCCCAGCAGAGACCCACACTACCAGGACCCCCACAGCACTGCAGTGGGCAACCCCGAGTATCT
CAACACTGTCCAGCCCACCTGTGTCAACAGCACATTCGACAGCCCTGCCCACTGGGCCCAGAAAGGCAGC
CACCAAATTAGCCTGGACAACCCTGACTACCAGCAGGACTTCTTTCCCAAGGAAGCCAAGCCAAATGGCA
TCTTTAAGGGCTCCACAGCTGAAAATGCAGAATACCTAAGGGTCGCGCCACAAAGCAGTGAATTTATTGG
AGCATAATCTAGAGGGCCCGTTTAAACCCGGCGGCCGCAACTCCCACCTGCAACATGCGTGACTGACTGA
GGCCGCGACTCTAGAGTCGACCTGCAGGCATGCAAGCTTGATATCAAGCTTATCGATAATCAACCTCTGG
ATTACAAAATTTGTGAAAGATTGACTGGTATTCTTAACTATGTTGCTCCTTTTACGCTATGTGGATACGC
TGCTTTAATGCCTTTGTATCATGCTATTGCTTCCCGTATGGCTTTCATTTTCTCCTCCTTGTATAAATCC
TGGTTGCTGTCTCTTTATGAGGAGTTGTGGCCCGTTGTCAGGCAACGTGGCGTGGTGTGCACTGTGTTTG
CTGACGCAACCCCCACTGGTTGGGGCATTGCCACCACCTGTCAGCTCCTTTCCGGGACTTTCGCTTTCCC
CCTCCCTATTGCCACGGCGGAACTCATCGCCGCCTGCCTTGCCCGCTGCTGGACAGGGGCTCGGCTGTTG
GGCACTGACAATTCCGTGGTGTTGTCGGGGAAATCATCGTCCTTTCCTTGGCTGCTCGCCTGTGTTGCCA
CCTGGATTCTGCGCGGGACGTCCTTCTGCTACGTCCCTTCGGCCCTCAATCCAGCGGACCTTCCTTCCCG
CGGCCTGCTGCCGGCTCTGCGGCCTCTTCCGCGTCTTCGCCTTCGCCCTCAGACGAGTCGGATCTCCCTT
TGGGCCGCCTCCCCGCATCGATACCGTCGACCTCGAGGGAATTAATTTGAGCTCGGTACCTTTAAGACCA
ATGACTTACAAGGCAGCTGTAGATCTTAGCCACTTTTTAAAAGAAAAGGGGGGACTGGAAGGGCTAATTC
ACTCCCAACGAAGACAAGATCTGCTTTTTGCTTGTACTGGGTCTCTCTGGTTAGACCAGATCTGAGCCTG
GGAGCTCTCTGGCTAACTAGGGAACCCACTGCTTAAGCCTCAATAAAGCTTGCCTTGAGTGCTTCAAGTA
GTGTGTGCCCGTCTGTTGTGTGACTCTGGTAACTAGAGATCCCTCAGACCCTTTTAGTCAGTGTGGAAAA
TCTCTAGCAGCATCTAGAATTAATTCCGTGTATTCTATAGTGTCACCTAAATCGTATGTGTATGATACAT
AAGGTTATGTATTAATTGTAGCCGCGTTCTAACGACAATATGTACAAGCCTAATTGTGTAGCATCTGGCT
TACTGAAGCAGACCCTATCATCTCTCTCGTAAACTGCCGTCAGAGTCGGTTTGGTTGGACGAACCTTCTG
AGTTTCTGGTAACGCCGTCCCGCACCCGGAAATGGTCAGCGAACCAATCAGCAGGGTCATCGCTAGCCAG
ATCCTCTACGCCGGACGCATCGTGGCCGGCATCACCGGCGCCACAGGTGCGGTTGCTGGCGCCTATATCG
CCGACATCACCGATGGGGAAGATCGGGCTCGCCACTTCGGGCTCATGAGCGCTTGTTTCGGCGTGGGTAT
GGTGGCAGGCCCCGTGGCCGGGGGACTGTTGGGCGCCATCTCCTTGCATGCACCATTCCTTGCGGCGGCG
GTGCTCAACGGCCTCAACCTACTACTGGGCTGCTTCCTAATGCAGGAGTCGCATAAGGGAGAGCGTCGAA
TGGTGCACTCTCAGTACAATCTGCTCTGATGCCGCATAGTTAAGCCAGCCCCGACACCCGCCAACACCCG
CTGACGCGCCCTGACGGGCTTGTCTGCTCCCGGCATCCGCTTACAGACAAGCTGTGACCGTCTCCGGGAG
CTGCATGTGTCAGAGGTTTTCACCGTCATCACCGAAACGCGCGAGACGAAAGGGCCTCGTGATACGCCTA
TTTTTATAGGTTAATGTCATGATAATAATGGTTTCTTAGACGTCAGGTGGCACTTTTCGGGGAAATGTGC
GCGGAACCCCTATTTGTTTATTTTTCTAAATACATTCAAATATGTATCCGCTCATGAGACAATAACCCTG
ATAAATGCTTCAATAATATTGAAAAAGGAAGAGTATGAGTATTCAACATTTCCGTGTCGCCCTTATTCCC
TTTTTTGCGGCATTTTGCCTTCCTGTTTTTGCTCACCCAGAAACGCTGGTGAAAGTAAAAGATGCTGAAG
ATCAGTTGGGTGCACGAGTGGGTTACATCGAACTGGATCTCAACAGCGGTAAGATCCTTGAGAGTTTTCG
CCCCGAAGAACGTTTTCCAATGATGAGCACTTTTAAAGTTCTGCTATGTGGCGCGGTATTATCCCGTATT
GACGCCGGGCAAGAGCAACTCGGTCGCCGCATACACTATTCTCAGAATGACTTGGTTGAGTACTCACCAG
TCACAGAAAAGCATCTTACGGATGGCATGACAGTAAGAGAATTATGCAGTGCTGCCATAACCATGAGTGA
TAACACTGCGGCCAACTTACTTCTGACAACGATCGGAGGACCGAAGGAGCTAACCGCTTTTTTGCACAAC
ATGGGGGATCATGTAACTCGCCTTGATCGTTGGGAACCGGAGCTGAATGAAGCCATACCAAACGACGAGC
GTGACACCACGATGCCTGTAGCAATGGCAACAACGTTGCGCAAACTATTAACTGGCGAACTACTTACTCT
AGCTTCCCGGCAACAATTAATAGACTGGATGGAGGCGGATAAAGTTGCAGGACCACTTCTGCGCTCGGCC
CTTCCGGCTGGCTGGTTTATTGCTGATAAATCTGGAGCCGGTGAGCGTGGGTCTCGCGGTATCATTGCAG
CACTGGGGCCAGATGGTAAGCCCTCCCGTATCGTAGTTATCTACACGACGGGGAGTCAGGCAACTATGGA
TGAACGAAATAGACAGATCGCTGAGATAGGTGCCTCACTGATTAAGCATTGGTAACTGTCAGACCAAGTT
TACTCATATATACTTTAGATTGATTTAAAACTTCATTTTTAATTTAAAAGGATCTAGGTGAAGATCCTTT
TTGATAATCTCATGACCAAAATCCCTTAACGTGAGTTTTCGTTCCACTGAGCGTCAGACCCCGTAGAAAA
GATCAAAGGATCTTCTTGAGATCCTTTTTTTCTGCGCGTAATCTGCTGCTTGCAAACAAAAAAACCACCG
CTACCAGCGGTGGTTTGTTTGCCGGATCAAGAGCTACCAACTCTTTTTCCGAAGGTAACTGGCTTCAGCA
GAGCGCAGATACCAAATACTGTTCTTCTAGTGTAGCCGTAGTTAGGCCACCACTTCAAGAACTCTGTAGC
ACCGCCTACATACCTCGCTCTGCTAATCCTGTTACCAGTGGCTGCTGCCAGTGGCGATAAGTCGTGTCTT
ACCGGGTTGGACTCAAGACGATAGTTACCGGATAAGGCGCAGCGGTCGGGCTGAACGGGGGGTTCGTGCA
CACAGCCCAGCTTGGAGCGAACGACCTACACCGAACTGAGATACCTACAGCGTGAGCTATGAGAAAGCGC
CACGCTTCCCGAAGGGAGAAAGGCGGACAGGTATCCGGTAAGCGGCAGGGTCGGAACAGGAGAGCGCACG
AGGGAGCTTCCAGGGGGAAACGCCTGGTATCTTTATAGTCCTGTCGGG
Features (pLannotate 1.2.2; 37 found; start..end, strand, type, name):
    249..305     +  CDS            lacI (fragment): lac repressor; lacI; The lac repressor binds to the lac operator to inhibit transcription in E. coli. This inhibition can be relieved by adding lactose or isopropyl-β-D-thiogalactopyranoside (IPTG).
    312..641     +  promoter       SV40 promoter: SV40 enhancer and early promoter
    841..960     +  CDS            gpt (fragment): XGPT_ECOLI - Also known as gpp, gxu. Experimental evidence at protein level: Swiss-Prot protein existence level 1. Purine salvage pathway enzyme that catalyzes the transfer of the ribosyl-5-phosphate group from 5-phospho-alpha-D-ribose 1- diphosphate (PRPP) to the N9 position of the 6-oxopurines guanine and xanthine to form the corresponding ribonucleotides GMP (guanosine 5'- monophosphate) and XMP (xanthosine 5'-monophosphate), with the release of PPi. To a lesser extent, also acts on hypoxanthine (PubMed:9100006, PubMed:3886014). Does not ribophosphorylate adenine (PubMed:3886014). From Esch
    960..1295    +  CDS            gpt (fragment): XGPT_ECOLI - Also known as gpp, gxu. Experimental evidence at protein level: Swiss-Prot protein existence level 1. Purine salvage pathway enzyme that catalyzes the transfer of the ribosyl-5-phosphate group from 5-phospho-alpha-D-ribose 1- diphosphate (PRPP) to the N9 position of the 6-oxopurines guanine and xanthine to form the corresponding ribonucleotides GMP (guanosine 5'- monophosphate) and XMP (xanthosine 5'-monophosphate), with the release of PPi. To a lesser extent, also acts on hypoxanthine (PubMed:9100006, PubMed:3886014). Does not ribophosphorylate adenine (PubMed:3886014). From Esch
   1390..1695    +  CDS            frsA (fragment): FRSA_ECOLI - Also known as yafA. Experimental evidence at protein level: Swiss-Prot protein existence level 1. Catalyzes the hydrolysis of esters (PubMed:15808744). Displays esterase activity toward pNP-butyrate (PubMed:15808744). May stimulate mixed-acid fermentation by acting as a fermentation/respiration switch that down-regulates respiration and up- regulates fermentation rates (PubMed:15169777). From Escherichia coli (strain K12).
   1699..1773    +  CDS            small t antigen (fragment): SV40 (simian virus 40) small t antigen
   1775..1840    +  intron         small t intron: SV40 (simian virus 40) small t antigen intron
   1970..1990    +  CDS            SV40 NLS: nuclear localization signal of SV40 (simian virus 40) large T antigen
   2309..2392    +  CDS            large T antigen (fragment): large T antigen from SV40 (simian virus 40)
   2415..2549    +  polyA_signal   SV40 poly(A) signal: SV40 polyadenylation signal
   2716..3045    +  CDS            nef (fragment): NEF_HV1BR - Experimental evidence at protein level: Swiss-Prot protein existence level 1. Extracellular Nef protein targets CD4(+) T-lymphocytes for apoptosis by interacting with CXCR4 surface receptors (PubMed:14990729). From Human immunodeficiency virus type 1 group M subtype B (isolate BRU/LAI) (HIV-1).
   3093..3350    +  LTR            5' LTR (truncated): truncated 5' long terminal repeat (LTR) from HIV-1
   3397..3522    +  misc_feature   HIV-1 Ψ: packaging signal of human immunodeficiency virus type 1
   3506..3844    +  CDS            HIV-1 gag (fragment): gag protein from human immunodeficiency virus 1; gag
   4019..4252    +  misc_feature   RRE: The Rev response element (RRE) of HIV-1 allows for Rev-dependent mRNA export from the nucleus to the cytoplasm.
   4629..4729    +  CDS            Rev (fragment): human immunodeficiency virus 1 (HIV-1) Rev protein; rev; enhances nuclear export of unspliced and incompletely spliced viral mRNAs
   4766..4883    +  misc_feature   cPPT/CTS: central polypurine tract and central termination sequence of HIV-1
   4920..4943    -  misc_feature   MCS (fragment): pBluescript multiple cloning site
   4964..5267    +  enhancer       CMV enhancer: human cytomegalovirus immediate early enhancer
   5268..5471    +  promoter       CMV promoter: human cytomegalovirus (CMV) immediate early promoter
   5515..5976    +  CDS            FUS (fragment): FUS_HUMAN - Also known as TLS. Experimental evidence at protein level: Swiss-Prot protein existence level 1. DNA/RNA-binding protein that plays a role in various cellular processes such as transcription regulation, RNA splicing, RNA transport, DNA repair and damage response (PubMed:27731383). Binds to nascent pre-mRNAs and acts as a molecular mediator between RNA polymerase II and U1 small nuclear ribonucleoprotein thereby coupling transcription and splicing (PubMed:26124092). Binds also its own pre- mRNA and autoregulates its expression; this autoregulation mechanism is mediated by non-sense-
   6778..7125    +  CDS            PHOT (fragment): PHOT_CHLRE - Experimental evidence at protein level: Swiss-Prot protein existence level 1. Protein kinase that acts as a blue light photoreceptor (PubMed:15695460, PubMed:24285544). Required for non-photochemical quenching (NPQ), a mechanism that converts and dissipates the harmful excess absorbed light energy into heat and protect the photosynthetic apparatus from photo-oxidative damage (PubMed:27626383). Controls the energy-dependent chlorophyll fluorescence quenching (qE) activity of chlorophyll excited states by inducing the expression of the qE effector protein LHCSR3 in high light intens
   7834..8541    +  CDS            mCherry: mCherry is a basic (constitutively fluorescent) red fluorescent protein published in 2004, derived from Discosoma sp.. It is reported to be a very rapidly-maturing monomer with low acid sensitivity.
   8575..10201   +  CDS            EGFR (fragment) (sequence partly withheld): precursor of human epidermal growth factor receptor
  10275..10305   +  misc_feature   MCS (fragment): pUC18/19 multiple cloning site
  10306..10324   +  misc_feature   MCS (fragment): pBluescript multiple cloning site
  10324..10912   +  misc_feature   WPRE: woodchuck hepatitis virus posttranscriptional regulatory element
  10913..10935   +  misc_feature   MCS (fragment): pBluescript multiple cloning site
  10952..11020   +  CDS            nef (fragment): NEF_HV1Z2 - Experimental evidence at protein level: Swiss-Prot protein existence level 1. Extracellular Nef protein targets CD4(+) T-lymphocytes for apoptosis by interacting with CXCR4 surface receptors. From Human immunodeficiency virus type 1 group M subtype D (isolate Z2/CDC-Z34) (HIV-1).
  11022..11255   +  LTR            3' LTR (ΔU3): self-inactivating 3' long terminal repeat (LTR) from HIV-1
  11280..11298   -  promoter       SP6 promoter: promoter for bacteriophage SP6 RNA polymerase
  11526..11805   +  CDS            TcR (fragment): tetracycline efflux protein; tet; confers resistance to tetracycline
  11806..11854   -  misc_feature   bom (fragment): basis of mobility region from pBR322
  11956..11991   -  CDS            rop (fragment): Rop protein, which maintains plasmids at low copy number; rop
  12086..12190   +  promoter       AmpR promoter: bla
  12191..13051   +  CDS            AmpR: β-lactamase; bla; confers resistance to ampicillin, carbenicillin, and related antibiotics
  13222..66      +  rep_origin     ori (across the origin): high-copy-number ColE1/pMB1/pBR322/pUC origin of replication
