[The description below was written by a language model from this plasmid's Addgene catalogue record and pLannotate feature annotations shown in this document.]
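Description:
Fus-BcLOV-mCh-EGFR is a 13.7 kb HIV-1-based lentiviral transfer plasmid built on the pHR backbone and designed for blue-light control of EGFR signaling in mammalian cells. It is propagated in E. coli through a ColE1/pUC-type origin with ampicillin selection (AmpR). The backbone also carries non-functional remnants of older vectors, including fragments of lacI, TcR, rop and bom, plus an SV40 promoter–gpt–SV40 small t intron/poly(A) region outside the viral genome. The packaged region is bounded by a truncated 5' LTR and a self-inactivating ΔU3 3' LTR. It contains the Ψ packaging signal with a partial gag sequence, the RRE for Rev-dependent export of the genomic RNA, and the cPPT/CTS. A WPRE downstream of the insert boosts transcript expression. No mammalian selection marker lies within the LTRs, so transduced cells would be identified by mCherry fluorescence.

The payload is a single fusion open reading frame driven by the CMV enhancer/promoter. It begins with a fragment of human FUS. This is followed by BcLOV4, the Botrytis cinerea photoreceptor, whose LOV domain the automated annotation labels by homology as a phototropin fragment. mCherry comes next, and the fusion ends with a fragment of human EGFR; the record does not say which part of the receptor this is. According to the associated work, BcLOV4 both clusters and translocates to the plasma membrane under blue light. The FUS segment presumably enhances light-induced clustering, although the record does not state its role. The stated purpose is optogenetic activation of EGFR signaling, with mCherry allowing the localization and expression of the fusion to be imaged.
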