Addgene plasmid #208281: Fus-BcLOV-mCh-EGFR
Purpose: Expresses Fus-BcLOV-EGFR for optogenetic activation of EGFR signaling. Includes an mCherry tag.
Depositing lab: Lukasz Bugaj. Depositing organization: University of Pennsylvania. Publication: Optogenetic clustering and membrane translocation of the BcLOV4 photoreceptor. Pal AA, Benman W, Mumford TR, Huang Z, Chow BY, Bugaj LJ. Proc Natl Acad Sci U S A. 2023 Aug 8;120(32):e2221615120. doi: 10.1073/pnas.2221615120. Epub 2023 Aug 1. PubMed 37527339.
Backbone
  Vector backbone: PHR
  Vector type: Lentiviral
Growth in bacteria
  Bacterial resistance: Ampicillin, 100 μg/mL
  Growth temperature: 37°C
  Growth strain: NEB Stable
  Copy number: Unknown
Gene/Insert
  Gene/Insert name: Fus-BcLOV-mCh-EGFR
  Species: H. sapiens (human); Botrytis cinerea
  Promoter: pCMV
  Cloning method: Gibson Cloning
  Sequencing primers: 5′ GGCACCAAAATCAACGGGACTTTCC; 3′ tgacaacgggccacaactcctc
Terms and licenses: Academic/Nonprofit Terms; Industry Terms: Not Available to Industry
How to cite: Fus-BcLOV-mCh-EGFR was a gift from Lukasz Bugaj (Addgene plasmid # 208281 ; http://n2t.net/addgene:208281 ; RRID:Addgene_208281)
